Addgene plasmid #70213: P4U2C6T2-v1-2 (Pl-tetO1-lacI) (137p)
Purpose: 1 Part of 4-part switch
Depositing lab: Richard Murray. Depositing organization: California Institute of Technology. Publication: Linear DNA for rapid prototyping of synthetic biological circuits in an Escherichia coli based TX-TL cell-free system. Sun ZZ, Yeung E, Hayes CA, Noireaux V, Murray RM. ACS Synth Biol. 2014 Jun 20;3(6):387-97. doi: 10.1021/sb400131a. Epub 2013 Dec 4. PubMed 24303785.
Backbone
  Vector backbone: pBEST
Growth in bacteria
  Bacterial resistance: Ampicillin, 100 μg/mL
  Growth temperature: 37°C
  Growth strain: MG1655Z1
  Growth instructions: must grow in tetR expressing strain or will mutate from overexpression
  Copy number: High Copy
Gene/Insert
  Gene/Insert name: lacI
Terms and licenses: Academic/Nonprofit Terms; Industry Terms: Not Available to Industry
How to cite: P4U2C6T2-v1-2 (Pl-tetO1-lacI) (137p) was a gift from Richard Murray (Addgene plasmid # 70213 ; http://n2t.net/addgene:70213 ; RRID:Addgene_70213)
