[The description below was written by a language model from this plasmid's Addgene catalogue record and pLannotate feature annotations shown in this document.]
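Description:
P4U2C6T2-v1-2 (Pl-tetO1-lacI) is a small (about 3.6 kb) bacterial expression plasmid built on the pBEST backbone, serving as one component of a four-part synthetic genetic switch. It is propagated in E. coli through a high-copy ColE1/pUC-type origin of replication and selected with ampicillin via a β-lactamase gene driven by its native bla promoter. The annotation also picks up a short fragment of a tetracycline efflux gene and a fragment of the phage lambda O replication protein. These appear to be partial backbone remnants rather than functional elements, although the record does not explain their origin.

The payload is a single transcription unit, encoded on the reverse strand, in which the PLtetO-1 promoter drives the E. coli lac repressor, LacI. PLtetO-1 is a modified lambda PL promoter carrying tet operator sites, annotated here as a fragment. A strong ribosome binding site derived from phage T7 gene 10 lies between the promoter and the coding sequence. Because PLtetO-1 is strong when unrepressed and is shut off by TetR, LacI output is placed under TetR control, and it could in turn repress Lac-operated promoters on partner constructs in the circuit. The record does not describe the other three parts. It does note that the plasmid must be maintained in a TetR-expressing strain, since uncontrolled LacI overexpression otherwise selects for mutations.

The associated work concerns rapid prototyping of synthetic circuits in an E. coli-based TX-TL cell-free system, so the plasmid is suited to supplying a TetR-regulated LacI node for such circuit testing.
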