Features (pLannotate 1.2.2; 8 found; start..end, strand, type, name):
     17..112     +  CDS            TcR (fragment): tetracycline efflux protein; tet; confers resistance to tetracycline
    292..880     -  rep_origin     ori: high-copy-number ColE1/pMB1/pBR322/pUC origin of replication
   1051..1911    -  CDS            AmpR: β-lactamase; bla; confers resistance to ampicillin, carbenicillin, and related antibiotics
   1912..2016    -  promoter       AmpR promoter: bla
   2118..2336    +  CDS            O (fragment): VRPO_LAMBD - Protein inferred from homology: Swiss-Prot protein existence level 3. Necessary for the bidirectional replication of DNA. It interacts with the ori (origin of replication) region of the genome during the initiation of replication. From Escherichia phage lambda (Bacteriophage lambda).
   2431..3510    -  CDS            lacI: LACI_ECOLI - Experimental evidence at protein level: Swiss-Prot protein existence level 1. Repressor of the lactose operon. Binds allolactose as an inducer. From Escherichia coli (strain K12).
   3517..3539    -  RBS            RBS: efficient ribosome binding site from bacteriophage T7 gene 10 (Olins and Rangwala, 1989)
   3552..3606    -  promoter       PLtetO-1 promoter (fragment): modified phage lambda PL promoter with tet operator sites (Lutz and Bujard, 1997)
>Addgene plasmid #70213 | P4U2C6T2-v1-2 (Pl-tetO1-lacI) (137p) | depositor full sequence | sequence record 125476 | P4U2C6T2-v1-2 (Pl-tetO1-lacI) (137p) sequence 3626 bps
ATGCTATGTTGTCTTCGCTCCTTCCGGTGGGCGCGGGGCATGACTATCGTCGCCGCACTTATGACTGTGT
TCTTTATCATGCAACTCGTAGGACAGGTGCCGGCAGCGCTCTTCCGCTTCCTCGCTCACTGACTCGCTGC
GCTCGGTCGTTCGGCTGCGGCGAGCGGTATCAGCTCACTCAAAGGCGGTAATACGGTTATCCACAGAATC
AGGGGATAACGCAGGAAAGAACATGTGAGCAAAAGGCCAGCAAAAGGCCAGGAACCGTAAAAAGGCCGCG
TTGCTGGCGTTTTTCCATAGGCTCCGCCCCCCTGACGAGCATCACAAAAATCGACGCTCAAGTCAGAGGT
GGCGAAACCCGACAGGACTATAAAGATACCAGGCGTTTCCCCCTGGAAGCTCCCTCGTGCGCTCTCCTGT
TCCGACCCTGCCGCTTACCGGATACCTGTCCGCCTTTCTCCCTTCGGGAAGCGTGGCGCTTTCTCATAGC
TCACGCTGTAGGTATCTCAGTTCGGTGTAGGTCGTTCGCTCCAAGCTGGGCTGTGTGCACGAACCCCCCG
TTCAGCCCGACCGCTGCGCCTTATCCGGTAACTATCGTCTTGAGTCCAACCCGGTAAGACACGACTTATC
GCCACTGGCAGCAGCCACTGGTAACAGGATTAGCAGAGCGAGGTATGTAGGCGGTGCTACAGAGTTCTTG
AAGTGGTGGCCTAACTACGGCTACACTAGAAGAACAGTATTTGGTATCTGCGCTCTGCTGAAGCCAGTTA
CCTTCGGAAAAAGAGTTGGTAGCTCTTGATCCGGCAAACAAACCACCGCTGGTAGCGGTGGTTTTTTTGT
TTGCAAGCAGCAGATTACGCGCAGAAAAAAAGGATCTCAAGAAGATCCTTTGATCTTTTCTACGGGGTCT
GACGCTCAGTGGAACGAAAACTCACGTTAAGGGATTTTGGTCATGAGATTATCAAAAAGGATCTTCACCT
AGATCCTTTTAAATTAAAAATGAAGTTTTAAATCAATCTAAAGTATATATGAGTAAACTTGGTCTGACAG
TTACCAATGCTTAATCAGTGAGGCACCTATCTCAGCGATCTGTCTATTTCGTTCATCCATAGTTGCCTGA
CTCCCCGTCGTGTAGATAACTACGATACGGGAGGGCTTACCATCTGGCCCCAGTGCTGCAATGATACCGC
GTGACCCACGCTCACCGGCTCCAGATTTATCAGCAATAAACCAGCCAGCCGGAAGGGCCGAGCGCAGAAG
TGGTCCTGCAACTTTATCCGCCTCCATCCAGTCTATTAATTGTTGCCGGGAAGCTAGAGTAAGTAGTTCG
CCAGTTAATAGTTTGCGCAACGTTGTTGCCATTGCTACAGGCATCGTGGTGTCACGCTCGTCGTTTGGTA
TGGCTTCATTCAGCTCCGGTTCCCAACGATCAAGGCGAGTTGCATGATCCCCCATGTTGTGCAAAAAAGC
GGTTAGCTCCTTCGGTCCTCCGATCGTTGTCAGAAGTAAGTTGGCCGCAGTGTTATCACTCATGGTTATG
GCAGCACTGCATAATTCTCTTACTGTCATGCCATCCGTAAGATGCTTTTCTGTGACTGGTGAGTACTCAA
CCAAGTCATTCTGAGAATAGTGTATGCGGCGACCGAGTTGCTCTTGCCCGGCGTCAACACGGGATAATAC
CGCGCCACATAGCAGAACTTTAAAAGTGCTCATCATTGGAAAACGTTCTTCGGGGCGAAAACTCTCAAGG
ATCTTACCGCTGTTGAGATCCAGTTCGATGTAACCCACTCGTGCACCCAACTGATCTTCAGCATCTTTTA
CTTTCACCAGCGTTTCTGGGTGAGCAAAAACAGGAAGGCAAAATGCCGCAAAAAAGGGAATAAGGGCGAC
ACGGAAATGTTGAATACTCATACTCTTCCTTTTTCAATATTATTGAAGCATTTATCAGGGTTATTGTCTC
ATGAGCGGATACATATTTGAATGTATTTAGAAAAATAAACAAATAGGGGTTCCGCGCACATTTCCCCGAA
AAGTGCCACCTGACGTCTAAGAAACCATTATTATCATGACATTAACCTATAAAAATAGGCGTATCACGAG
GCCCTTTCGTGTTCAAGAATTCTGGCGAATCCTCTGACCAGCCAGAAAACGACCTTTCTGTGGTGAAACC
GGATGCTGCAATTCAGAGCGCCAGCAAGTGGGGGACAGCAGATGACCTGACCGCCGCAGAGTGGATGTTT
GACATGGTGATGACTATCGCACCATCAGCCAGAAAACCGAATTTTGCTGGGTGGGCTAACGATATCCGCC
TGATGCGTGAACGTGACGGACGTAACGAAGACAAGGCACGACTCTCAAGGGCATCGGTCGACACAGAAAA
GCCCGCCTTTCGGCGGGCTTTGCTCGAGTTATTCACCAGATGCTTCATCACTGCCCGCTTTCCAGTCGGG
AAACCTGTCGTGCCAGCTGCATTAATGAATCGGCCAACGCGCGGGGAGAGGCGGTTTGCGTATTGGGCGC
CAGGGTGGTTTTTCTTTTCACCAGTGAGACGGGCAACAGCTGATTGCCCTTCACCGCCTGGCCCTGAGAG
AGTTGCAGCAAGCGGTCCACGCTGGTTTGCCCCAGCAGGCGAAAATCCTGTTTGATGGTGGTTAACGGCG
GGATATAACATGAGCTGTCCTCGGTATCGTCGTATCCCACTACCGAGATATCCGCACCAACGCGCAGCCC
GGACTCGGTAATGGCGCGCATTGCGCCCAGCGCCATCTGATCGTTGGCAACCAGCATCGCAGTGGGAACG
ATGCCCTCATTCAGCATTTGCATGGTTTGTTGAAAACCGGACATGGCACTCCAGTCGCCTTCCCGTTCCG
CTATCGGCTGAATTTGATTGCGAGTGAGATATTTATGCCAGCCAGCCAGACGCAGACGCGCCGAGACAGA
ACTTAATGGGCCCGCTAACAGCGCGATTTGCTGGTGACCCAATGCGACCAGATGCTCCACGCCCAGTCGC
GTACCGTCCTCATGGGAGAAAATAATACTGTTGATGGGTGTCTGGTCAGAGACATCAAGAAATAACGCCG
GAACATTAGTGCAGGCAGCTTCCACAGCAATGGCATCCTGGTCATCCAGCGGATAGTTAATGATCAGCCC
ACTGACGCGTTGCGCGAGAAGATTGTGCACCGCCGCTTTACAGGCTTCGACGCCGCTTCGTTCTACCATC
GACACCACCACGCTGGCACCCAGTTGATCGGCGCGAGATTTAATCGCCGCGACAATTTGCGACGGCGCGT
GCAGGGCCAGACTGGAGGTGGCAACGCCAATCAGCAACGACTGTTTGCCCGCCAGTTGTTGTGCCACGCG
GTTGGGAATGTAATTCAGCTCCGCCATCGCCGCTTCCACTTTTTCCCGCGTTTTCGCAGAAACGTGGCTG
GCCTGGTTCACCACGCGGGAAACGGTCTGATAAGAGACACCGGCATACTCTGCGACATCGTATAACGTTA
CTGGTTTCATGGTATATCTCCTTCTTAAAGTTAAACAAAATTATTGCTTGCTGTGCTCAGTATCTCTATC
ACTGATAGGGATGTCAATCTCTATCACTGATAGGGAGCATGCCCAGCGGAACAGCA
