>Addgene plasmid #70213 | P4U2C6T2-v1-2 (Pl-tetO1-lacI) (137p) | addgene partial sequence | sequence record 147587 | pBEST-F 5'-CATGGTGAAGACTATCGCAC-3'
CGATATCCGCCTGATGCGTGAACGTGACGGACGTAACGAAGACAAGGCACGACTCTCAAGGGCATCGGTC
GACACAGAAAAGCCCGCCTTTCGGCGGGCTTTGCTCGAGTTATTCACCAGATGCTTCATCACTGCCCGCT
TTCCAGTCGGGAAACCTGTCGTGCCAGCTGCATTAATGAATCGGCCAACGCGCGGGGAGAGGCGGTTTGC
GTATTGGGCGCCAGGGTGGTTTTTCTTTTCACCAGTGAGACGGGCAACAGCTGATTGCCCTTCACCGCCT
GGCCCTGAGAGAGTTGCAGCAAGCGGTCCACGCTGGTTTGCCCCAGCAGGCGAAAATCCTGTTTGATGGT
GGTTAACGGCGGGATATAACATGAGCTGTCCTCGGTATCGTCGTATCCCACTACCGAGATATCCGCACCA
ACGCGCAGCCCGGACTCGGTAATGGCGCGCATTGCGCCCAGCGCCATCTGATCGTTGGCAACCAGCATCG
CAGTGGGAACGATGCCCTCATTCAGCATTTGCATGGTTTGTTGAAAACCGGACATGGCACTCCAGTCGCC
TTCCCGTTCCGCTATCGGCTGAATTTGATTGCGAGTGAGATATTTATGCCAGCCAGCCAGACGCAGACGC
GCCGAGACAGAACTTAATGGGCCCGCTAACAGCGCGATTTGCTGGTGACCCAATGCGACCAGATGCTCCA
CGCCCAGTCGCGTACCGTCCTCATGGGAGAAAATAATACTGTTGATGGGTGTCTGGTCAGAGACATCAAG
AAATAACGCCGGAACATTAGTGCAGGCAGCTTCCACAGCAATGGCATCCTGGTCATCCAGCGGATAGTTA
ATGATCAGCCCACTGACGCGTTGCGCGAGAAGATTGTGCACCGCCGCT
