>Addgene plasmid #70213 | P4U2C6T2-v1-2 (Pl-tetO1-lacI) (137p) | addgene partial sequence | sequence record 147588 | MoCloF 5'-agcgaggaagcggaagagcg-3'
ACACAGTCATAAGTGCGGCGACGATAGTCATGCCCCGCGCCCACCGGAAGGAGCGAAGACAACATAGCAT
TGCTGTTCCGCTGGGCATGCTCCCTATCAGTGATAGAGATTGACATCCCTATCAGTGATAGAGATACTGA
GCACAGCAAGCAATAATTTTGTTTAACTTTAAGAAGGAGATATACCATGAAACCAGTAACGTTATACGAT
GTCGCAGAGTATGCCGGTGTCTCTTATCAGACCGTTTCCCGCGTGGTGAACCAGGCCAGCCACGTTTCTG
CGAAAACGCGGGAAAAAGTGGAAGCGGCGATGGCGGAGCTGAATTACATTCCCAACCGCGTGGCACAACA
ACTGGCGGGCAAACAGTCGTTGCTGATTGGCGTTGCCACCTCCAGTCTGGCCCTGCACGCGCCGTCGCAA
ATTGTCGCGGCGATTAAATCTCGCGCCGATCAACTGGGTGCCAGCGTGGTGGTGTCGATGGTAGAACGAA
GCGGCGTCGAAGCCTGTAAAGCGGCGGTGCACAATCTTCTCGCGCAACGCGTCAGTGGGCTGATCATTAA
CTATCCGCTGGATGACCAGGATGCCATTGCTGTGGAAGCTGCCTGCACTAATGTTCCGGCGTTATTTCTT
GATGTCTCTGACCAGACACCCATCAACAGTATTATTTTCTCCCATGAGGACGGTACGCGACTGGGCGTGG
AGCATCTGGTCGCATTGGGTCACCAGCAAATCGCGCTGTTAGCGGGCCCATTAAGTTCTGTCTCGGCGCG
TCTGCGTCTGGCTGGCTGGCATAAATATCTCACTCGCAATCAAATTCAGCCGATAGCGGAACGGGAAGGC
GACTGGAGTGCCATGTCCGGTTTTCAACAAACCATGCAAATGCTGAATGAGGGCATCGTTC
